Addgene plasmid #17331: Jag1ICD-HA pBacPAK8-3
Depositing lab: Joan Conaway & Ronald Conaway. Depositing organization: Stowers Institute for Medical Research. Publication: Neuralized-like 1 (Neurl1) targeted to the plasma membrane by N-myristoylation regulates the Notch ligand Jagged1. Koutelou E, Sato S, Tomomori-Sato C, Florens L, Swanson SK, Washburn MP, Kokkinaki M, Conaway RC, Conaway JW, Moschonas NK. J Biol Chem. 2008 Feb 15;283(7):3846-53. doi: 10.1074/jbc.M706974200. Epub 2007 Dec 12. PubMed 18077452.
Backbone
  Vector backbone: pBacPAK8
  Backbone manufacturer: Conaway Lab
  Backbone size w/o insert (bp): 5500
  Vector type: Insect Expression
Growth in bacteria
  Bacterial resistance: Ampicillin, 100 μg/mL
  Growth temperature: 37°C
  Growth strain: DH5alpha
  Copy number: High Copy
Gene/Insert
  Gene/Insert name: Jagged1
  Species: R. norvegicus (rat)
  Insert size (bp): 381
  GenBank ID: NM_019147
  Entrez Gene: Jag1
  Tag / fusion protein: HA (C terminal on insert)
  Cloning method: Restriction Enzyme
  Sequencing primers: 5′ Bac 1; 3′ Bac 2
Terms and licenses: Academic/Nonprofit Terms; Industry Terms: Not Available to Industry
How to cite: Jag1ICD-HA pBacPAK8-3 was a gift from Joan Conaway & Ronald Conaway (Addgene plasmid # 17331 ; http://n2t.net/addgene:17331 ; RRID:Addgene_17331)
