[The description below was written by a language model from this plasmid's Addgene catalogue record.]
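Description:
Jag1ICD-HA pBacPAK8-3 is an insect expression construct built on pBacPAK8, a baculovirus transfer vector of about 5.5 kb. Plasmids of this type are not expressed directly. They are propagated in E. coli and then co-introduced into insect cells with baculoviral DNA, so that recombination moves the expression cassette into the viral genome and yields a recombinant baculovirus for protein production. In bacteria the plasmid is maintained at high copy number and selected with ampicillin. The record includes no feature table and names neither the origin of replication nor the promoter driving the insert. pBacPAK8 vectors generally place the insert under the strong, very late polyhedrin promoter, flanked by viral homology regions, but this is not confirmed for this particular lab-modified version of the backbone.

The payload is a short, 381 bp fragment of rat (Rattus norvegicus) Jagged1 (Jag1), inserted by restriction enzyme cloning. The construct name indicates that it corresponds to the intracellular domain (ICD) of this Notch ligand, which fits the small insert size relative to the full-length gene. The fragment carries a C-terminal HA epitope tag, allowing detection and immunopurification with anti-HA antibodies.

The associated publication concerns regulation of Jagged1 by the plasma-membrane-targeted protein Neuralized-like 1 (Neurl1). This suggests the plasmid was used to produce recombinant HA-tagged Jagged1 cytoplasmic tail in insect cells for biochemical work such as interaction or modification assays, though the record does not describe the specific experiments.
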