>Addgene plasmid #17331 | Jag1ICD-HA pBacPAK8-3 | addgene partial sequence | sequence record 23273 | 17331 with polyhedrin-F
AAACCTATAAATACGGATCCATGTACTGGTGTGTAAGGAAGCGGCGGCGGAAGCCCAGCAGCCACACCCA
CTCTGCCCCTGAGGACAACACCACCAACAATGTGCGCGAACAGCTGAACCAAATCAAAAACCCCATCGAG
AAACACGGAGCCAACACAGTCCCCATCAAGGATTATGAGAACAAAAACTCCAAAATGTCAAAAATCAGGA
CACACAACTCGGAAGTGGAAGAGGATGATATGGATAAGCACCAGCAGAAAGTCCGGTTTGCCAAACAGCC
CGTGTACACGCTGGTAGACAGAGAGGAGAAGGCCCCCAGCGGCACGCCGACAAAACACCCGAACTGGACA
AACAAACAGGACAACAGAGACTTGGAAAGTGCCCAGAGCTTGAACCGGATGGAATACATCGTAATCCGCG
GTGGCGGCCGCTACCCATACGATGTTCCTGACTATGCGTATTAAGAATTCCCGGGCGGCCGCTTAATTAA
TTGATCCGGGTTATTAGTACATTTATTAAGCGCTAGATTCTGTGCGTTGTTGATTTACAGACAATTGTTG
TACGTATTTTAATAATTCATTAAATTTATAATCTTTAGGGTGGTATGTTAGAGCGAAAATCAAATGATTT
TCAGCGTCTTTATATCTGAATTTAAATATTAAATCCTCAATAGATTTGTAAAATAGGTTTCGATTAGTTT
CAAAC
